>Addgene plasmid #194865 | GFP-RAPH1Δ536-587 | addgene full sequence | sequence record 388861 | Addgene NGS Result
TAGTTATTAATAGTAATCAATTACGGGGTCATTAGTTCATAGCCCATATATGGAGTTCCGCGTTACATAA
CTTACGGTAAATGGCCCGCCTGGCATTATGCCCAGTACATGACCTTATGGGACTTTCCTACTTGGCAGTA
CATCTACGTATTAGTCATCGCTATTACCATGGTGATGCGGTTTTGGCAGTACATCAATGGGCGTGGATAG
CGGTTTGACTCACGGGGATTTCCAAGTCTCCACCCCATTGACGTCAATGGGAGTTTGTTTTGGCACCAAA
ATCAACGGGACTTTCCAAAATGTCGTAACAACTCCGCCCCATTGACGCAAATGGGCGGTAGGCGTGTACG
GTGGGAGGTCTATATAAGCAGAGCTGGTTTAGTGAACCGTCAGATCCGCTAGCGCTACCGGTCGCCACCA
TGGTGAGCAAGGGCGAGGAGCTGTTCACCGGGGTGGTGCCCATCCTGGTCGAGCTGGACGGCGACGTAAA
CGGCCACAAGTTCAGCGTGTCCGGCGAGGGCGAGGGCGATGCCACCTACGGCAAGCTGACCCTGAAGTTC
ATCTGCACCACCGGCAAGCTGCCCGTGCCCTGGCCCACCCTCGTGACCACCCTGACCTACGGCGTGCAGT
GCTTCAGCCGCTACCCCGACCACATGAAGCAGCACGACTTCTTCAAGTCCGCCATGCCCGAAGGCTACGT
CCAGGAGCGCACCATCTTCTTCAAGGACGACGGCAACTACAAGACCCGCGCCGAGGTGAAGTTCGAGGGC
GACACCCTGGTGAACCGCATCGAGCTGAAGGGCATCGACTTCAAGGAGGACGGCAACATCCTGGGGCACA
AGCTGGAGTACAACTACAACAGCCACAACGTCTATATCATGGCCGACAAGCAGAAGAACGGCATCAAGGT
GAACTTCAAGATCCGCCACAACATCGAGGACGGCAGCGTGCAGCTCGCCGACCACTACCAGCAGAACACC
CCCATCGGCGACGGCCCCGTGCTGCTGCCCGACAACCACTACCTGAGCACCCAGTCCGCCCTGAGCAAAG
ACCCCAACGAGAAGCGCGATCACATGGTCCTGCTGGAGTTCGTGACCGCCGCCGGGATCACTCTCGGCAT
GGACGAGCTGTACAAGTCCGGACTCAGATCTCGAGCCGCGATGGAGCAGCTATCAGATGAAGAAATTGAT
CATGGTGCTGAAGAAGACAGTGACAAGGAAGATCAGGACCTGGACAAAATGTTTGGAGCCTGGCTTGGAG
AACTAGACAAACTCACTCAGAGTTTGGATTCTGACAAGCCCATGGAACCAGTAAAAAGATCTCCTCTTCG
CCAGGAAACAAACATGGCCAACTTTTCTTACCGCTTCTCCATATACAACTTGAATGAAGCTCTGAATCAG
GGAGAGACTGTGGATCTGGATGCCTTGATGGCTGATCTTTGCTCTATAGAGCAGGAGCTCAGCAGCATTG
GTTCAGGAAACAGTAAGCGTCAAATCACAGAAACGAAAGCTACTCAGAAATTGCCTGTTAGCCGACATAC
ATTGAAACATGGCACCTTGAAAGGATTATCTTCTTCATCTAATAGGATAGCTAAACCTTCCCATGCCAGC
TACTCCTTGGACGACGTCACTGCACAGTTAGAACAGGCCTCTTTGAGTATGGATGAGGCTGCTCAGCAAT
CTGTACTAGAAGATACTAAACCCTTAGTAACTAATCAGCACAGAAGAACCGCGTCAGCAGGCACAGTGAG
TGATGCTGAAGTACACTCTATTAGTAATTCCTCCCATTCCAGCATCACTTCCGCAGCCTCCAGCATGGAC
TCTTTGGATATTGATAAAGTAACACGCCCTCAAGAGCTGGATTTGACACATCAAGGGCAGCCAATTACTG
AGGAAGAACAGGCAGCAAAATTGAAAGCTGAGAAGATCAGAGTTGCCCTAGAGAAAATTAAAGAGGCACA
AGTGAAAAAGCTGGTGATCAGAGTCCACATGTCTGATGACAGTTCTAAAACAATGATGGTGGATGAGAGG
CAGACAGTAAGACAAGTACTGGATAACCTGATGGACAAATCCCACTGCGGTTATAGTTTAGACTGGTCAC
TGGTAGAAACCGTTTCTGAATTACAAATGGAGAGAATCTTTGAAGACCATGAAAACTTGGTTGAAAATCT
TCTTAATTGGACAAGAGATAGCCAAAACAAGCTTATATTTATGGAGCGTATAGAAAAATATGCACTTTTC
AAAAACCCACAGAATTATCTTTTGGGGAAAAAGGAAACAGCTGAGATGGCAGATAGAAACAAAGAAGTCC
TCTTGGAGGAATGTTTTTGTGGAAGTTCTGTAACTGTACCAGAAATTGAAGGAGTCCTTTGGTTGAAGGA
TGATGGCAAGAAGTCCTGGAAAAAGCGTTATTTTCTCTTGCGAGCATCTGGTATCTACTATGTTCCCAAA
GGAAAAGCAAAGGTCTCTCGGGATCTGGTGTGCTTTCTCCAGCTGGATCATGTCAACGTTTATTATGGCC
AGGACTATCGGAACAAATACAAAGCACCTACAGACTATTGTCTGGTGCTGAAGCATCCACAAATCCAGAA
GAAATCTCAATATATCAAATACCTTTGTTGTGATGATGTGAGGACACTGCATCAGTGGGTCAATGGGATC
CGCATTGCAAAGTATGGGAAGCAGCTCTATATGAACTACCAAGAAGCCTTGAAGAGGACAGAGTCAGCCT
ATGATTGGACTTCCTTATCCAGCTCCAGCATTAAATCGGAAGAGTCCAGCAAGGCCAGAATGGAGTCTAT
GAATCGGCCCTACACTTCACTTGTGCCCCCTTTATCCCCGCAACCTAAGATAGTCACCCCCTACACTGCT
TCACAGCCTTCACCACCTCTACCTCCTCCGCCACCCCCACCTCCTCCTCCACCACCCCCTCCACCACCCC
CTCCTCCCCCACTCCCCAGCCAGTCTGCACCTTCTGCAGGCTCAGCAGCCCCAATGTTCGTCAAGTACAG
CACAATAACACGGCTACAGAATGCGTCTCAGCATTCAGGGGCCCTGTTTAAGCCGCCAACACCCCCAGTG
ATGCAGTCACAGTCAGTGAAGCCTCAGATCCTGGTACCCCCCAATGGAGTTGTTCCACCACCCCCTCCCC
CTCCTCCACCCCCAACCCCAGGCTCTGCCATGGCCCAGCTAAAGCCTGCACCGTGTGCCCCATCCCTTCC
ACAGTTCAGTGCCCCGCCTCCTCCACTGAAGATCCATCAAGTTCAGCATATTACTCAGGTGGCTCCCCCA
ACACCCCCCCCACCTCCTCCTATCCCTGCACCCCTCCCTCCCCAAGCTCCCCCAAAACCCCTTGTGACCA
TCCCCGCACCAACCAGCACCAAGACTGTGGCACCTGTTGTGACTCAAGCTGCACCACCCACACCTACTCC
TCCAGTGCCCCCAGCAAAAAAGCAGCCAGCTTTCCCTGCTTCTTACATTCCACCCTCTCCCCCTACCCCT
CCTGTTCCAGTACCCCCGCCAACATTACCCAAGCAACAGAGCTTCTGTGCAAAACCCCCTCCCTCTCCAC
TGTCACCGGTGCCCTCGGTCGTGAAGCAGATAGCCAGCCAGTTTCCACCCCCTCCAACTCCCCCTGCCAT
GGAATCTCAGCCCTTAAAGCCTGTCCCAGCAAATGTAGCTCCACAGTCCCCTCCTGCAGTAAAAGCAAAG
CCCAAGTGGCAGCCCAGCTCCATCCCAGTCCCTTCTCCGGACTTCCCTCCTCCCCCTCCTGAAAGCAGCC
TGGTGTTTCCTCCTCCACCCCCATCACCTGTCCCAGCCCCACCACCGCCACCTCCACCCACAGCTTCTCC
TACCCCTGACAAAAGTGGATCTCCAGGCAAAAAGACCAGTAAGACGTCCAGCCCTGGGGGAAAGAAACCA
CCCCCAACCCCACAGCGCAACTCCAGCATTAAATCCAGCAGTGGTGCAGAGCACCCCGAGCCCAAGAGAC
CCTCGGTGGACAGTCTAGTCAGCAAGTTTACACCGCCAGCAGAATCAGGGTCTCCCAGCAAGGAGACCCT
ACCACCTCCTGCAGCACCCCCCAAGCCTGGAAAACTCAATCTTTCTGGAGTCAACCTTCCTGGAGTTCTC
CAACAAGGGTGTGTGTCAGCAAAAGCCCCTGTTCTGAGTGGGCGTGGAAAGGACTCCGTGGTGGAATTTC
CTTCTCCTCCATCCGATTCTGATTTTCCACCCCCTCCACCTGAAACAGACCTTCCTCTGCCCCCCATTGA
GATTCCAGCAGTTTTCTCGGGAAACACCTCTCCAAAAGTGGCAGTCGTTAATCCTCAACCACAACAATGG
TCTAAAATGTCAGTGAAGAAGGCCCCTCCACCCACACGACCCAAACGGAATGATAGCACCCGCCTCACTC
AAGCTGAGATTTCTGAGCAGCCAACAATGGCCACAGTTGTGCCACAAGTGCCCACCTCTCCCAAATCCAG
CCTTAGTGTCCAGCCTGGATTCCTGGCTGACCTCAACAGGACACTGCAACGAAAGTCCATCACTCGGCAC
GGCTCACTCTCCTCCCGCATGTCCAGAGCAGAACCAACAGCCACCATGGATGATATGGCATTGCCTCCAC
CACCCCCTGAACTGCTGTCTGATCAACAGAAGGCTGGTTACGGAGGCAGTCATATATCAGGCTATGCAAC
GTTGCGGAGAGGACCCCCTCCTGCTCCCCCCAAAAGAGACCAGAACACCAAGCTCTCCAGAGACTGGTAG
CCACCATAGGACTTTACCGCGGGCCCGGGATCCACCGGATCTAGATAACTGATCATAATCAGCCATACCA
CATTTGTAGAGGTTTTACTTGCTTTAAAAAACCTCCCACACCTCCCCCTGAACCTGAAACATAAAATGAA
TGCAATTGTTGTTGTTAACTTGTTTATTGCAGCTTATAATGGTTACAAATAAAGCAATAGCATCACAAAT
TTCACAAATAAAGCATTTTTTTCACTGCATTCTAGTTGTGGTTTGTCCAAACTCATCAATGTATCTTAAC
GCGTAAATTGTAAGCGTTAATATTTTGTTAAAATTCGCGTTAAATTTTTGTTAAATCAGCTCATTTTTTA
ACCAATAGGCCGAAATCGGCAAAATCCCTTATAAATCAAAAGAATAGACCGAGATAGGGT
[37 nt withheld, positions 5171-5207]
AAAGAACGTGGACTCCAACGTCAAAGG
[49 nt withheld, positions 5235-5283]
T
[91 nt withheld, positions 5285-5375]
G
[124 nt withheld, positions 5377-5500]
CAGGTGGCACTTTTCGGGGAAATGTGCGCGGAACCCCTATTTGTTTATTTTTCTAAATACATTCAAATAT
GTATCCGCTCATGAGACAATAACCCTGATAAATGCTTCAATAATATTGAAAAAGGAAGAGTCCTGAGGCG
GAAAGAACCAGCTGTGGAATGTGTGTCAGTTAGGGTGTGGAAAGTCCCCAGGCTCCCCAGCAGGCAGAAG
TATGCAAAGCATGCATCTCAATTAGTCAGCAACCAGGTGTGGAAAGTCCCCAGGCTCCCCAGCAGGCAGA
AGTATGCAAAGCATGCATCTCAATTAGTCAGCAACCATAGTCCCGCCCCTAACTCCGCCCATCCCGCCCC
TAACTCCGCCCAGTTCCGCCCATTCTCCGCCCCATGGCTGACTAATTTTTTTTATTTATGCAGAGGCCGA
GGCCGCCTCGGCCTCTGAGCTATTCCAGAAGTAGTGAGGAGGCTTTTTTGGAGGCCTAGGCTTTTGCAAA
GATCGATCAAGAGACAGGATGAGGATCGTTTCGCATGATTGAACAAGATGGATTGCACGCAGGTTCTCCG
GCCGCTTGGGTGGAGAGGCTATTCGGCTATGACTGGGCACAACAGACAATCGGCTGCTCTGATGCCGCCG
TGTTCCGGCTGTCAGCGCAGGGGCGCCCGGTTCTTTTTGTCAAGACCGACCTGTCCGGTGCCCTGAATGA
ACTGCAAGACGAGGCAGCGCGGCTATCGTGGCTGGCCACGACGGGCGTTCCTTGCGCAGCTGTGCTCGAC
GTTGTCACTGAAGCGGGAAGGGACTGGCTGCTATTGGGCGAAGTGCCGGGGCAGGATCTCCTGTCATCTC
ACCTTGCTCCTGCCGAGAAAGTATCCATCATGGCTGATGCAATGCGGCGGCTGCATACGCTTGATCCGGC
TACCTGCCCATTCGACCACCAAGCGAAACATCGCATCGAGCGAGCACGTACTCGGATGGAAGCCGGTCTT
GTCGATCAGGATGATCTGGACGAAGAGCATCAGGGGCTCGCGCCAGCCGAACTGTTCGCCAGGCTCAAGG
CGAGCATGCCCGACGGCGAGGATCTCGTCGTGACCCATGGCGATGCCTGCTTGCCGAATATCATGGTGGA
AAATGGCCGCTTTTCTGGATTCATCGACTGTGGCCGGCTGGGTGTGGCGGACCGCTATCAGGACATAGCG
TTGGCTACCCGTGATATTGCTGAAGAGCTTGGCGGCGAATGGGCTGACCGCTTCCTCGTGCTTTACGGTA
TCGCCGCTCCCGATTCGCAGCGCATCGCCTTCTATCGCCTTCTTGACGAGTTCTTCTGAGCGGGACTCTG
GGGTTCGAAATGACCGACCAAGCGACGCCCAACCTGCCATCACGAGATTTCGATTCCACCGCCGCCTTCT
ATGAAAGGTTGGGCTTCGGAATCGTTTTCCGGGACGCCGGCTGGATGATCCTCCAGCGCGGGGATCTCAT
GCTGGAGTTCTTCGCCCACCCTAGGGGGAGGCTAACTGAAACACGGAAGGAGACAATACCGGAAGGAACC
CGCGCTATGACGGCAATAAAAAGACAGAATAAAACGCACGGTGTTGGGTCGTTTGTTCATAAACGCGGGG
TTCGGTCCCAGGGCTGGCACTCTGTCGATACCCCACCGAGACCCCATTGGGGCCAATACGCCCGCGTTTC
TTCCTTTTCCCCACCCCACCCCCCAAGTTCGGGTGAAGGCCCAGGGCTCGCAGCCAACGTCGGGGCGGCA
GGCCCTGCCATAGCCTCAGGTTACTCATATATACTTTAGATTGATTTAAAACTTCATTTTTAATTTAAAA
GGATCTAGGTGAAGATCCTTTTTGATAATCTCATGACCAAAATCCCTTAACGTGAGTTTTCGTTCCACTG
AGCGTCAGACCCCGTAGAAAAGATCAAAGGATCTTCTTGAGATCCTTTTTTTCTGCGCGTAATCTGCTGC
TTGCAAACAAAAAAACCACCGCTACCAGCGGTGGTTTGTTTGCCGGATCAAGAGCTACCAACTCTTTTTC
CGAAGGTAACTGGCTTCAGCAGAGCGCAGATACCAAATACTGTTCTTCTAGTGTAGCCGTAGTTAGGCCA
CCACTTCAAGAACTCTGTAGCACCGCCTACATACCTCGCTCTGCTAATCCTGTTACCAGTGGCTGCTGCC
AGTGGCGATAAGTCGTGTCTTACCGGGTTGGACTCAAGACGATAGTTACCGGATAAGGCGCAGCGGTCGG
GCTGAACGGGGGGTTCGTGCACACAGCCCAGCTTGGAGCGAACGACCTACACCGAACTGAGATACCTACA
GCGTGAGCTATGAGAAAGCGCCACGCTTCCCGAAGGGAGAAAGGCGGACAGGTATCCGGTAAGCGGCAGG
GTCGGAACAGGAGAGCGCACGAGGGAGCTTCCAGGGGGAAACGCCTGGTATCTTTATAGTCCTGTCGGGT
TTCGCCACCTCTGACTTGAGCGTCGATTTTTGTGATGCTCGTCAGGGGGGCGGAGCCTATGGAAAAACGC
CAGCAACGCGGCCTTTTTACGGTTCCTGGCCTTTTGCTGGCCTTTTGCTCACATGTTCTTTCCTGCGTTA
TCCCCTGATTCTGTGGATAACCGTATTACCGCCATGCAT
Features (pLannotate 1.2.2; 16 found; start..end, strand, type, name):
     74..171     +  enhancer       CMV enhancer (fragment): human cytomegalovirus immediate early enhancer; contains an 18-bp deletion relative to the standard CMV enhancer
    172..375     +  promoter       CMV promoter: human cytomegalovirus (CMV) immediate early promoter
    420..1136    +  CDS            EGFP: EGFP is a basic (constitutively fluorescent) green fluorescent protein published in 1996, derived from Aequorea victoria. It is reported to be a rapidly-maturing weak dimer with moderate acid sensitivity.
   1137..1156    +  misc_feature   MCS (fragment): multiple cloning site
   1161..4757    +  CDS            RAPH1: RAPH1_HUMAN - Also known as ALS2CR18, ALS2CR9, KIAA1681, LPD, PREL2, RMO1. Experimental evidence at protein level: Swiss-Prot protein existence level 1. Mediator of localized membrane signals. Implicated in the regulation of lamellipodial dynamics. Negatively regulates cell adhesion. From Homo sapiens (Human).
   4775..4798    +  misc_feature   MCS (fragment): multiple cloning site
   4810..4894    +  CDS            large T antigen (fragment): large T antigen from SV40 (simian virus 40)
   4917..5038    +  polyA_signal   SV40 poly(A) signal: SV40 polyadenylation signal
   5072..5500    -  rep_origin     f1 ori (sequence partly withheld): f1 bacteriophage origin of replication; arrow indicates direction of (+) strand synthesis
   5527..5631    +  promoter       AmpR promoter: bla
   5633..5990    +  promoter       SV40 promoter: SV40 enhancer and early promoter
   6025..6819    +  CDS            NeoR/KanR: aminoglycoside phosphotransferase from Tn5; aph(3')-II (or nptII); confers resistance to neomycin, kanamycin, and G418 (Geneticin®)
   6840..6992    +  CDS            ble (fragment): BLE_KLEPN - Experimental evidence at protein level: Swiss-Prot protein existence level 1. Binding protein with a strong affinity to the bleomycin family of antibiotics. Binds to CL990; an antimitotic-antibiotic compound. From Klebsiella pneumoniae.
   7051..7098    +  polyA_signal   HSV TK poly(A) signal: herpes simplex virus thymidine kinase polyadenylation signal (Cole and Stacy, 1985)
   7189..7205    -  polyA_signal   bGH poly(A) signal (fragment): bovine growth hormone polyadenylation signal
   7427..8015    +  rep_origin     ori: high-copy-number ColE1/pMB1/pBR322/pUC origin of replication
