[The description below was written by a language model from this plasmid's Addgene catalogue record and pLannotate feature annotations shown in this document.]
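Description:
GFP-RAPH1Δ536-587 is a mammalian expression plasmid of about 8.1 kb built on the EGFPC1 backbone. It encodes human RAPH1 (lamellipodin, Lpd) fused at its N terminus to EGFP. Transcription is driven by the human cytomegalovirus immediate early enhancer/promoter. The EGFP coding sequence is followed by a short remnant of the multiple cloning site and then the RAPH1 open reading frame, and the SV40 polyadenylation signal terminates the transcript. The insert carries an internal deletion of amino acids 536-587. According to the depositor, it was made by replacing part of an existing EGFP-Lpd plasmid with a synthetic gene fragment cloned between the HindIII and KpnI sites.

The plasmid is propagated in E. coli from a high-copy ColE1/pUC-type origin and is selected with kanamycin. The Tn5 NeoR/KanR gene lies downstream of tandem bacterial (bla) and SV40 early promoters and ends with the HSV TK polyadenylation signal. The same marker can therefore confer kanamycin resistance in bacteria and G418 resistance in transfected mammalian cells. An f1 origin is also present, a standard backbone element for single-stranded DNA production. The small annotated fragments of SV40 large T antigen, ble and the bGH poly(A) signal appear to be partial backbone matches rather than functional parts.

The construct is used to express and image fluorescently tagged lamellipodin in mammalian cells. The record states that this deletion mutant no longer localises to filopodia. That makes it a useful loss-of-localisation comparison to full-length GFP-RAPH1 when studying how lamellipodin is recruited to filopodia, the topic of the associated publication on myosin-X.
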