Addgene plasmid #194865: GFP-RAPH1Δ536-587
Purpose: Express eGFP-RAPH1 lacking amino acids 536-587 in mammalian cells. This constructs does not localise to filopodia anymore.
Depositing lab: Guillaume Jacquemet. Depositing organization: Abo Akademi University. Publication: Myosin-X recruits lamellipodin to filopodia tips. Popovic A, Miihkinen M, Ghimire S, Saup R, Gronloh MLB, Ball NJ, Goult BT, Ivaska J, Jacquemet G. J Cell Sci. 2023 Mar 1;136(5):jcs260574. doi: 10.1242/jcs.260574. Epub 2023 Mar 2. PubMed 36861887.
Backbone
  Vector backbone: EGFPC1
  Vector type: Mammalian Expression
Growth in bacteria
  Bacterial resistance: Kanamycin, 50 μg/mL
  Growth temperature: 37°C
  Growth strain: DH5alpha
  Copy number: High Copy
Gene/Insert
  Gene/Insert name: RAPH1 (alt name: Lamellipodin)
  Species: H. sapiens (human)
  Mutation: RAPH1 with amino acids 536-587 deleted
  Entrez Gene: RAPH1 (a.k.a. ALS2CR18, ALS2CR9, LPD, PREL-2, PREL2, RMO1, RalGDS/AF-6)
  Promoter: CMV
  Tag / fusion protein: eGFP (N terminal on backbone)
  Cloning method: Unknown
  Sequencing primers: 5′ EGFPC
Resource information
  A portion of this plasmid was derived from a plasmid made by: The original EGFP-Lpd plasmid was kindly provided by Matthias Krause (King’s College London).
Terms and licenses: Academic/Nonprofit Terms; Industry Terms: Not Available to Industry
Depositor comments: The GFP-RAPH1Δ536-587 (RAPH1 aa 536-587 deleted) construct was created by inserting a custom gene block (IDT) in the EGFP-Lpd plasmid using the HindIII/KpnI sites.
How to cite: GFP-RAPH1Δ536-587 was a gift from Guillaume Jacquemet (Addgene plasmid # 194865 ; http://n2t.net/addgene:194865 ; RRID:Addgene_194865)
